>Addgene plasmid #200936 | pCAGGS-EGFP-V5 | addgene full sequence | sequence record 409428 | Addgene Partial NGS Result
GGTCGACATTGATTATTGACTAGTTATTAATAGTAATCAATTACGGGGTCATTAGTTCATAGCCCATATA
TGGAGTTCCGCGTTACATAACTTACGGTAAATGGCCCGCCTGGCTGACCGCCCAACGACCCCCGCCCATT
GACGTCAATAATGACGTATGTTCCCATAGTAACGCCAATAGGGACTTTCCATTGACGTCAATGGGTGGAG
TATTTACGGTAAACTGCCCACTTGGCAGTACATCAAGTGTATCATATGCCAAGTACGCCCCCTATTGACG
TCAATGACGGTAAATGGCCCGCCTGGCATTATGCCCAGTACATGACCTTATGGGACTTTCCTACTTGGCA
GTACATCTACGTATTAGTCATCGCTATTACCATGGTCGAGGTGAGCCCCACGTTCTGCTTCACTCTCCCC
ATCTCCCCCCCCTCCCCACCCCCAATTTTGTATTTATTTATTTTTTAATTATTTTGTGCAGCGATGGGGG
CGGGGGGGGGGGGGGGGSGCGCCRGGGGGGGGGGGGGGGGGGGGGGGGGGGGGSGGGGSGAGGCGGAGAG
GTGCGGCGGCAGCCAATCAGAGCGGCGCGCTCCGAAAGTTTCCTTTTATGGCGAGGCGGCGGCGGCGGCG
GCCCTATAAAAAGCGAAGCGCGCGGCGGGCGGGAGTCGCTGCGCGCTGCCTTCGCCCCGTGCCCCGCTCC
GCCGCCGCCTCGCGCCGCCCGCCCCGGCTCTGACTGACCGCGTTACTCCCACAGGTGAGCGGGCGGGACG
GCCCTTCTCCTCCGGGCTGTAATTAGCGCTTGGTTTAATGACGGCTTGTTTCTTTTCTGTGGCTGCGTGA
AAGCCTTGAGGGGCTCCGGGAGGGCCCTTTGTGCGGGGGGAGCGGCTCGGGGGGTGCGTGCGTGTGTGTG
TGCGTGGGGAGCGCCGCGTGCGGCTCCGCGCTGCCCGGCGGCTGTGAGCGCTGCGGGCGCGGCGCGGGGC
TTTGTGCGCTCCGCAGTGTGCGCGAGGGGAGCGCGGCCGGGGGCGGTGCCCCGCGGTGCGGGGGGGGCTG
CGAGGGGAACAAAGGCTGCGTGCGGGGTGTGTGCGTGGGGGGGTGAGCAGGGGGTGTGGGCGCGTCGGTC
GGGCTGCAACCCCCCCTGCACCCCCCTCCCCGAGTTGCTGAGCACGGCCCGGCTTCGGGTGCGGGGCTCC
GTACGGGGCGTGGCGCGGGGCTCGCCGTGCCGGGCGGGGGGTGGCGGCAGGKGGGGGTGCCGGGCGGGGC
GGGGCCGCCKCGGGCCGGGGRGGGCTCGGGGGRGGGGCGCGGCGGCCCCCGGAGCGCCGGCGGCTGTCGA
GGCGCGGCGAGCCGCAGCCATTGCCTTTTATGGTAATCGTGCGAGAGGGCGCAGGGACTTCCTTTGTCCC
AAATCTGTGCGGAGCCGAAATCTGGGAGGCGCCGCCGCACCCCCTCTAGCGGGCGCGGGGCGAAGCGGTG
CGGCGCCGGCAGGAAGGAAATGGGCGGGGAGGGCCTTCGTGCGTCGCCGCGCCGCCGTCCCCTTCTCCCT
CTCCAGCCTCGGGGCTGTCCGCGGGGGGACGGCTGCCTTCGGGGGGGACGGGGCAGGGCGGGGTTCGGCT
TCTGGCGTGTGACCGGCGGCTCTAGAGCCTCTGCTAACCATGTTCATGCCTTCTTCTTTTTCCTACAGCT
CCTGGGCAACGTGCTGGTTATTGTGCTGTCTCATCATTTTGGCAAAGAATTCATATGCGGCCGCATGGTG
AGCAAGGGCGAGGAGCTGTTCACCGGGGTGGTGCCCATCCTGGTCGAGCTGGACGGCGACGTAAACGGCC
ACAAGTTCAGCGTGTCCGGCGAGGGCGAGGGCGATGCCACCTACGGCAAGCTGACCCTGAAGTTCATCTG
CACCACCGGCAAGCTGCCCGTGCCCTGGCCCACCCTCGTGACCACCCTGACCTACGGCGTGCAGTGCTTC
AGCCGCTACCCCGACCACATGAAGCAGCACGACTTCTTCAAGTCCGCCATGCCCGAAGGCTACGTCCAGG
AGCGCACCATCTTCTTCAAGGACGACGGCAACTACAAGACCCGCGCCGAGGTGAAGTTCGAGGGCGACAC
CCTGGTGAACCGCATCGAGCTGAAGGGCATCGACTTCAAGGAGGACGGCAACATCCTGGGGCACAAGCTG
GAGTACAACTACAACAGCCACAACGTCTATATCATGGCCGACAAGCAGAAGAACGGCATCAAGGTGAACT
TCAAGATCCGCCACAACATCGAGGACGGCAGCGTGCAGCTCGCCGACCACTACCAGCAGAACACCCCCAT
CGGCGACGGCCCCGTGCTGCTGCCCGACAACCACTACCTGAGCACCCAGTCCGCCCTGAGCAAAGACCCC
AACGAGAAGCGCGATCACATGGTCCTGCTGGAGTTCGTGACCGCCGCCGGGATCACTCTCGGCATGGACG
AGCTGTACAAGACGCGTGAAGGTACCAGGGGTAAGCCTATCCCTAACCCTCTCCTCGGTCTCGATTCTAC
GTAAGAATTCACTCCTCAGGTGCAGGCTGCCTATCAGAAGGTGGTGGCTGGTGTGGCCAATGCCCTGGCT
CACAAATACCACTGAGATCTTTTTCCCTCTGCCAAAAATTATGGGGACATCATGAAGCCCCTTGAGCATC
TGACTTCTGGCTAATAAAGGAAATTTATTTTCATTGCAATAGTGTGTTGGAATTTTTTGTGTCTCTCACT
CGGAAGGACATATGGGAGGGCAAATCATTTAAAACATCAGAATGAGTATTTGGTTTAGAGTTTGGCAACA
TATGCCCATATGCTGGCTGCCATGAACAAAGGTTGGCTATAAAGAGGTCATCAGTATATGAAACAGCCCC
CTGCTGTCCATTCCTTATTCCATAGAAAAGCCTTGACTTGAGGTTAGATTTTTTTTATATTTTGTTTTGT
GTTATTTTTTTCTTTAACATCCCTAAAATTTTCCTTACATGTTTTACTAGCCAGATTTTTCCTCCTCTCC
TGACTACTCCCAGTCATAGCTGTCCCTCTTCTCTTATGGAGATCCCTCGACCTGCAGCCCAAGCTTGGCG
TAATCATGGTCATAGCTGTTTCCTGTGTGAAATTGTTATCCGCTCACAATTCCACACAACATACGAGCCG
GAAGCATAAAGTGTAAAGCCTGGGGTGCCTAATGAGTGAGCTAACTCACATTAATTGCGTTGCGCTCACT
GCCCGCTTTCCAGTCGGGAAACCTGTCGTGCCAGCGGATCCGCATCTCAATTAGTCAGCAACCATAGTCC
CGCCCCTAACTCCGCCCATCCCGCCCCTAACTCCGCCCAGTTCCGCCCATTCTCCGCCCCATGGCTGACT
AATTTTTTTTATTTATGCAGAGGCCGAGGCCGCCTCGGCCTCTGAGCTATTCCAGAAGTAGTGAGGAGGC
TTTTTTGGAGGCCTAGGCTTTTGCAAAAAGCTAACTTGTTTATTGCAGCTTATAATGGTTACAAATAAAG
CAATAGCATCACAAATTTCACAAATAAAGCATTTTTTTCACTGCATTCTAGTTGTGGTTTGTCCAAACTC
ATCAATGTATCTTATCATGTCTGGATCCGCTGCATTAATGAATCGGCCAACGCGCGGGGAGAGGCGGTTT
GCGTATTGGGCGCTCTTCCGCTTCCTCGCTCACTGACTCGCTGCGCTCGGTCGTTCGGCTGCGGCGAGCG
GTATCAGCTCACTCAAAGGCGGTAATACGGTTATCCACAGAATCAGGGGATAACGCAGGAAAGAACATGT
GAGCAAAAGGCCAGCAAAAGGCCAGGAACCGTAAAAAGGCCGCGTTGCTGGCGTTTTTCCATAGGCTCCG
CCCCCCTGACGAGCATCACAAAAATCGACGCTCAAGTCAGAGGTGGCGAAACCCGACAGGACTATAAAGA
TACCAGGCGTTTCCCCCTGGAAGCTCCCTCGTGCGCTCTCCTGTTCCGACCCTGCCGCTTACCGGATACC
TGTCCGCCTTTCTCCCTTCGGGAAGCGTGGCGCTTTCTCATAGCTCACGCTGTAGGTATCTCAGTTCGGT
GTAGGTCGTTCGCTCCAAGCTGGGCTGTGTGCACGAACCCCCCGTTCAGCCCGACCGCTGCGCCTTATCC
GGTAACTATCGTCTTGAGTCCAACCCGGTAAGACACGACTTATCGCCACTGGCAGCAGCCACTGGTAACA
GGATTAGCAGAGCGAGGTATGTAGGCGGTGCTACAGAGTTCTTGAAGTGGTGGCCTAACTACGGCTACAC
TAGAAGAACAGTATTTGGTATCTGCGCTCTGCTGAAGCCAGTTACCTTCGGAAAAAGAGTTGGTAGCTCT
TGATCCGGCAAACAAACCACCGCTGGTAGCGGTGGTTTTTTTGTTTGCAAGCAGCAGATTACGCGCAGAA
AAAAAGGATCTCAAGAAGATCCTTTGATCTTTTCTACGGGGTCTGACGCTCAGTGGAACGAAAACTCACG
TTAAGGGATTTTGGTCATGAGATTATCAAAAAGGATCTTCACCTAGATCCTTTTAAATTAAAAATGAAGT
TTTAAATCAATCTAAAGTATATATGAGTAAACTTGGTCTGACAGTTACCAATGCTTAATCAGTGAGGCAC
CTATCTCAGCGATCTGTCTATTTCGTTCATCCATAGTTGCCTGACTCCCCGTCGTGTAGATAACTACGAT
ACGGGAGGGCTTACCATCTGGCCCCAGTGCTGCAATGATACCGCGAGACCCACGCTCACCGGCTCCAGAT
TTATCAGCAATAAACCAGCCAGCCGGAAGGGCCGAGCGCAGAAGTGGTCCTGCAACTTTATCCGCCTCCA
TCCAGTCTATTAATTGTTGCCGGGAAGCTAGAGTAAGTAGTTCGCCAGTTAATAGTTTGCGCAACGTTGT
TGCCATTGCTACAGGCATCGTGGTGTCACGCTCGTCGTTTGGTATGGCTTCATTCAGCTCCGGTTCCCAA
CGATCAAGGCGAGTTACATGATCCCCCATGTTGTGCAAAAAAGCGGTTAGCTCCTTCGGTCCTCCGATCG
TTGTCAGAAGTAAGTTGGCCGCAGTGTTATCACTCATGGTTATGGCAGCACTGCATAATTCTCTTACTGT
CATGCCATCCGTAAGATGCTTTTCTGTGACTGGTGAGTACTCAACCAAGTCATTCTGAGAATAGTGTATG
CGGCGACCGAGTTGCTCTTGCCCGGCGTCAATACGGGATAATACCGCGCCACATAGCAGAACTTTAAAAG
TGCTCATCATTGGAAAACGTTCTTCGGGGCGAAAACTCTCAAGGATCTTACCGCTGTTGAGATCCAGTTC
GATGTAACCCACTCGTGCACCCAACTGATCTTCAGCATCTTTTACTTTCACCAGCGTTTCTGGGTGAGCA
AAAACAGGAAGGCAAAATGCCGCAAAAAAGGGAATAAGGGCGACACGGAAATGTTGAATACTCATACTCT
TCCTTTTTCAATATTATTGAAGCATTTATCAGGGTTATTGTCTCATGAGCGGATACATATTTGAATGTAT
TTAGAAAAATAAACAAATAGGGGTTCCGCGCACATTTCCCCGAAAAGTGCCACCTG
Features (pLannotate 1.2.2; 19 found; start..end, strand, type, name):
      5..384     +  enhancer       CMV enhancer: human cytomegalovirus immediate early enhancer
    386..661     +  promoter       chicken β-actin promoter: No description available
    662..1678    +  intron         chimeric intron: chimera between introns from chicken β-actin and rabbit β-globin
   1676..1732    +  CDS            HBB (fragment): HBB_LEPEU - Experimental evidence at protein level: Swiss-Prot protein existence level 1. Involved in oxygen transport from the lung to the various peripheral tissues. From Lepus europaeus (European hare).
   1745..2461    +  CDS            EGFP: EGFP is a basic (constitutively fluorescent) green fluorescent protein published in 1996, derived from Aequorea victoria. It is reported to be a rapidly-maturing weak dimer with moderate acid sensitivity.
   2480..2521    +  CDS            V5 tag: epitope tag from simian virus 5
   2525..2602    +  CDS            HBB (fragment): HBB_PONPY - Experimental evidence at transcript level: Swiss-Prot protein existence level 2. Involved in oxygen transport from the lung to the various peripheral tissues. From Pongo pygmaeus (Bornean orangutan).
   2673..2728    +  polyA_signal   β-globin poly(A) signal: rabbit β-globin polyadenylation signal (Gil and Proudfoot, 1987)
   3113..3129    -  protein_bind   lac operator: The lac repressor binds to the lac operator to inhibit transcription in E. coli. This inhibition can be relieved by adding lactose or isopropyl-β-D-thiogalactopyranoside (IPTG). lac repressor encoded by lacI
   3137..3167    -  promoter       lac promoter: promoter for the E. coli lac operon
   3182..3203    -  protein_bind   CAP binding site: CAP binding activates transcription in the presence of cAMP. E. coli catabolite activator protein
   3216..3255    -  CDS            lacI (fragment): lac repressor; lacI; The lac repressor binds to the lac operator to inhibit transcription in E. coli. This inhibition can be relieved by adding lactose or isopropyl-β-D-thiogalactopyranoside (IPTG).
   3262..3284    +  promoter       SV40 promoter (fragment): SV40 enhancer and early promoter
   3308..3443    +  rep_origin     SV40 ori: SV40 origin of replication
   3463..3597    +  polyA_signal   SV40 poly(A) signal: SV40 polyadenylation signal
   3599..3653    -  CDS            lacI (fragment): lac repressor; lacI; The lac repressor binds to the lac operator to inhibit transcription in E. coli. This inhibition can be relieved by adding lactose or isopropyl-β-D-thiogalactopyranoside (IPTG).
   3836..4424    -  rep_origin     ori: high-copy-number ColE1/pMB1/pBR322/pUC origin of replication
   4595..5455    -  CDS            AmpR: β-lactamase; bla; confers resistance to ampicillin, carbenicillin, and related antibiotics
   5456..5560    -  promoter       AmpR promoter: bla
