[The description below was written by a language model from this plasmid's Addgene catalogue record and pLannotate feature annotations shown in this document.]
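Description:
pCAGGS-EGFP-V5 is a mammalian expression plasmid built on the pCAGGS backbone that drives constitutive production of EGFP carrying a C-terminal V5 epitope tag. It is maintained in E. coli through a high-copy ColE1/pUC-type origin and selected with ampicillin via the β-lactamase gene under its own bla promoter. The catalogue lists a total size of about 5.6 kb, which agrees closely with the annotated sequence record.

Expression is controlled by the composite CAG promoter, annotated here as its three parts: the human cytomegalovirus immediate-early enhancer, the chicken β-actin promoter, and a chimeric chicken β-actin/rabbit β-globin intron, which together give strong, broadly active transcription in mammalian cells. The EGFP coding sequence, cloned between NotI and MluI sites that remain intact, is followed after a short linker by the V5 tag, so the fusion can be followed by green fluorescence or detected with anti-V5 antibodies. Transcripts are terminated by the rabbit β-globin polyadenylation signal. The short "HBB" fragments flagged on either side of the insert most likely reflect β-globin exon sequence inherent to the pCAGGS cassette rather than additional coding payload. The backbone also retains an SV40 origin of replication, which can permit episomal amplification in cells expressing large T antigen, along with an SV40 poly(A) signal and remnants of lac promoter, operator and lacI sequences that have no evident functional role.

No mammalian selection marker is annotated, so the plasmid suits transient transfection. The record states only that it expresses EGFP-V5 in mammalian cells. Such a construct would typically serve as a fluorescent transfection marker or as a V5-tagged control protein alongside other tagged constructs.
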