Addgene plasmid #200936: pCAGGS-EGFP-V5
Purpose: expresses EGFP-V5 in mammalian cells
Depositing lab: Hung-Chun Chang.
Backbone
  Vector backbone: pCAGGS
  Backbone size w/o insert (bp): 4859
  Total vector size (bp): 5575
  Vector type: Mammalian Expression
Growth in bacteria
  Bacterial resistance: Ampicillin, 100 μg/mL
  Growth temperature: 37°C
  Growth strain: DH5alpha
  Copy number: High Copy
Gene/Insert
  Gene/Insert name: EGFP
  Insert size (bp): 713
  Promoter: CAG
  Tag / fusion protein: V5 (C terminal on insert)
  Cloning method: Restriction Enzyme; 5′ cloning site NotI (not destroyed); 3′ cloning site MluI (not destroyed)
  Sequencing primers: 5′ GTTCGGCTTCTGGCGTGTGAC; 3′ TATGTCCTTCCGAGTGAGAGAC
Terms and licenses: Academic/Nonprofit Terms; Industry Terms: Not Available to Industry
How to cite: pCAGGS-EGFP-V5 was a gift from Hung-Chun Chang (Addgene plasmid # 200936 ; http://n2t.net/addgene:200936 ; RRID:Addgene_200936)
